Addgene plasmid #87068: pcDNA3.1-Renilla-ccdB
Purpose: (Empty Backbone) Mammalian Gateway-compatible expression vector backbone with an N-terminal Renilla luciferase
Depositing lab: Mikko Taipale. Depositing organization: University of Toronto.
Backbone
  Vector backbone: pcDNA3.1
  Backbone manufacturer: Invitrogen
  Vector type: Mammalian Expression
  Selectable markers: Hygromycin
  Tag / fusion protein: Renilla luciferase (N terminal on backbone)
Growth in bacteria
  Bacterial resistance: Chloramphenicol and Ampicillin, 25 & 100 μg/mL
  Growth temperature: 37°C
  Growth strain: ccdB Survival
  Copy number: High Copy
Gene/Insert
  Gene/Insert name: None
  Tag / fusion protein: Renilla luciferase (N terminal on backbone)
Terms and licenses: Academic/Nonprofit Terms; Industry Terms: Not Available to Industry
How to cite: pcDNA3.1-Renilla-ccdB was a gift from Mikko Taipale (Addgene plasmid # 87068 ; http://n2t.net/addgene:87068 ; RRID:Addgene_87068)
