[The description below was written by a language model from this plasmid's Addgene catalogue record and pLannotate feature annotations shown in this document.]
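Description:
pcDNA3.1-Renilla-ccdB is an empty Gateway destination vector for mammalian expression, built on the Invitrogen pcDNA3.1 backbone and designed to fuse Renilla luciferase to the N-terminus of any open reading frame recombined into it. The 8.2 kb plasmid replicates at high copy in E. coli from a ColE1/pUC-type origin and carries a β-lactamase gene for ampicillin selection, along with an f1 origin. Because the unrecombined vector contains the ccdB toxin gene, it must be maintained in a ccdB-tolerant strain, and it is selected with both ampicillin and chloramphenicol. For mammalian cells, an SV40 early promoter drives a hygromycin resistance gene followed by an SV40 polyadenylation signal, allowing selection of stable transfectants. A short bleomycin-resistance fragment after HygR appears to be a remnant of backbone construction.

The expression unit consists of the CMV immediate-early enhancer and promoter, a human codon-optimized Renilla luciferase coding sequence (hRluc), the Gateway cassette, and a bovine growth hormone polyadenylation signal. The cassette is flanked by attR1 and attR2 sites and contains a chloramphenicol acetyltransferase gene and ccdB (with a partial ccdA fragment). In an LR recombination with an entry clone, the region between the attR sites is replaced by the gene of interest. Loss of ccdB then permits growth in standard E. coli strains, providing counterselection against unreacted vector. The resulting clones express a Renilla luciferase–tagged protein under CMV control. The record lists no insert and does not specify a particular application, but such N-terminal luciferase fusions generally allow luminescence-based detection or quantification of the tagged protein in mammalian cells.
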