Features (pLannotate 1.2.2; 25 found; start..end, strand, type, name):
    365..1390    +  CDS            HygR: aminoglycoside phosphotransferase from E. coli; aph(4)-Ia; confers resistance to hygromycin
   1400..1525    +  CDS            ble (fragment): BLE_KLEPN - Experimental evidence at protein level: Swiss-Prot protein existence level 1. Binding protein with a strong affinity to the bleomycin family of antibiotics. Binds to CL990; an antimitotic-antibiotic compound. From Klebsiella pneumoniae.
   1520..1641    +  polyA_signal   SV40 poly(A) signal: SV40 polyadenylation signal
   1714..1730    -  protein_bind   lac operator: The lac repressor binds to the lac operator to inhibit transcription in E. coli. This inhibition can be relieved by adding lactose or isopropyl-β-D-thiogalactopyranoside (IPTG). lac repressor encoded by lacI
   1738..1768    -  promoter       lac promoter: promoter for the E. coli lac operon
   1783..1804    -  protein_bind   CAP binding site: CAP binding activates transcription in the presence of cAMP. E. coli catabolite activator protein
   1817..1909    -  CDS            lacI (fragment): lac repressor; lacI; The lac repressor binds to the lac operator to inhibit transcription in E. coli. This inhibition can be relieved by adding lactose or isopropyl-β-D-thiogalactopyranoside (IPTG).
   2092..2680    -  rep_origin     ori: high-copy-number ColE1/pMB1/pBR322/pUC origin of replication
   2851..3711    -  CDS            AmpR: β-lactamase; bla; confers resistance to ampicillin, carbenicillin, and related antibiotics
   3712..3816    -  promoter       AmpR promoter: bla
   3875..3927    -  misc_feature   bom (fragment): basis of mobility region from pBR322
   4082..4461    +  enhancer       CMV enhancer: human cytomegalovirus immediate early enhancer
   4462..4665    +  promoter       CMV promoter: human cytomegalovirus (CMV) immediate early promoter
   4758..5690    +  CDS            hRluc: Renilla luciferase human codon-optimized
   5736..5860    +  protein_bind   attR1: mutant version of attR; recombination site for the Gateway® LR reaction LR Clonase™
   5885..5915    +  promoter       lac UV5 promoter: E. coli lac promoter with an "up" mutation
   5939..5968    +  promoter       cat promoter (fragment): promoter of the E. coli cat gene encoding chloramphenicol acetyltransferase
   5969..6628    +  CDS            CmR: chloramphenicol acetyltransferase; cat; confers resistance to chloramphenicol
   6807..6965    +  CDS            ccdA (fragment): CCDA_ECO57 - Also known as H, letA. Experimental evidence at protein level: Swiss-Prot protein existence level 1. Antitoxin component of a type II toxin-antitoxin (TA) system which inhibits the post-segregational killing (PSK) of plasmid-free cells, also referred to as a plasmid addiction system. Binds to and blocks the activity of CcdB; will also remove bound CcdB protein from the CcdB-GyrA complex by forming a CcdA-CcdB complex, a process termed rejuvenation. Functions as a transcriptional corepressor for the ccdAB operon, repression also requires CcdB (By similarity). From Escherichia coli
   6970..7272    +  CDS            ccdB: CCDB_ECOLI - Also known as G, letB, letD. Experimental evidence at protein level: Swiss-Prot protein existence level 1. Toxic component of a type II toxin-antitoxin (TA) system, functioning in plasmid maintainence. Responsible for the post- segregational killing (PSK) of plasmid-free cells, also referred to as a plasmid addiction system. Half-life of over 2 hours. Cell killing by CcdB is accompanied by filamentation, defects in chromosome and plasmid segregation, defects in cell division, formation of anucleate cells, decreased DNA synthesis and plasmid loss. Interferes with the activity of DN
   7316..7440    -  protein_bind   attR2: mutant version of attR; recombination site for the Gateway® LR reaction LR Clonase™
   7497..7721    +  polyA_signal   bGH poly(A) signal: bovine growth hormone polyadenylation signal
   7725..7746    +  promoter       SV40 promoter (fragment): SV40 enhancer and early promoter
   7767..8195    +  rep_origin     f1 ori (sequence partly withheld): f1 bacteriophage origin of replication; arrow indicates direction of (+) strand synthesis
   8209..316     +  promoter       SV40 promoter (across the origin): SV40 enhancer and early promoter
>Addgene plasmid #87068 | pcDNA3.1-Renilla-ccdB | addgene full sequence | sequence record 173525 | Addgene NGS Result
GTGTGGAAAGTCCCCAGGCTCCCCAGCAGGCAGAAGTATGCAAAGCATGCATCTCAATTAGTCAGCAACC
AGGTGTGGAAAGTCCCCAGGCTCCCCAGCAGGCAGAAGTATGCAAAGCATGCATCTCAATTAGTCAGCAA
CCATAGTCCCGCCCCTAACTCCGCCCATCCCGCCCCTAACTCCGCCCAGTTCCGCCCATTCTCCGCCCCA
TGGCTGACTAATTTTTTTTATTTATGCAGAGGCCGAGGCCGCCTCTGCCTCTGAGCTATTCCAGAAGTAG
TGAGGAGGCTTTTTTGGAGGCCTAGGCTTTTGCAAAAAGCTCCCGGGAGCTTGTATATCCATTTTCGGAT
CTGATCAGCACGTGATGAAAAAGCCTGAACTCACCGCGACGTCTGTCGAGAAGTTTCTGATCGAAAAGTT
CGACAGCGTCTCCGACCTGATGCAGCTCTCGGAGGGCGAAGAATCTCGTGCTTTCAGCTTCGATGTAGGA
GGGCGTGGATATGTCCTGCGGGTAAATAGCTGCGCCGATGGTTTCTACAAAGATCGTTATGTTTATCGGC
ACTTTGCATCGGCCGCGCTCCCGATTCCGGAAGTGCTTGACATTGGGGAATTCAGCGAGAGCCTGACCTA
TTGCATCTCCCGCCGTGCACAGGGTGTCACGTTGCAAGACCTGCCTGAAACCGAACTGCCCGCTGTTCTG
CAGCCGGTCGCGGAGGCCATGGATGCGATCGCTGCGGCCGATCTTAGCCAGACGAGCGGGTTCGGCCCAT
TCGGACCGCAAGGAATCGGTCAATACACTACATGGCGTGATTTCATATGCGCGATTGCTGATCCCCATGT
GTATCACTGGCAAACTGTGATGGACGACACCGTCAGTGCGTCCGTCGCGCAGGCTCTCGATGAGCTGATG
CTTTGGGCCGAGGACTGCCCCGAAGTCCGGCACCTCGTGCACGCGGATTTCGGCTCCAACAATGTCCTGA
CGGACAATGGCCGCATAACAGCGGTCATTGACTGGAGCGAGGCGATGTTCGGGGATTCCCAATACGAGGT
CGCCAACATCTTCTTCTGGAGGCCGTGGTTGGCTTGTATGGAGCAGCAGACGCGCTACTTCGAGCGGAGG
CATCCGGAGCTTGCAGGATCGCCGCGGCTCCGGGCGTATATGCTCCGCATTGGTCTTGACCAACTCTATC
AGAGCTTGGTTGACGGCAATTTCGATGATGCAGCTTGGGCGCAGGGTCGATGCGACGCAATCGTCCGATC
CGGAGCCGGGACTGTCGGGCGTACACAAATCGCCCGCAGAAGCGCGGCCGTCTGGACCGATGGCTGTGTA
GAAGTACTCGCCGATAGTGGAAACCGACGCCCCAGCACTCGTCCGAGGGCAAAGGAATAGCACGTGCTAC
GAGATTTCGATTCCACCGCCGCCTTCTATGAAAGGTTGGGCTTCGGAATCGTTTTCCGGGACGCCGGCTG
GATGATCCTCCAGCGCGGGGATCTCATGCTGGAGTTCTTCGCCCACCCCAACTTGTTTATTGCAGCTTAT
AATGGTTACAAATAAAGCAATAGCATCACAAATTTCACAAATAAAGCATTTTTTTCACTGCATTCTAGTT
GTGGTTTGTCCAAACTCATCAATGTATCTTATCATGTCTGTATACCGTCGACCTCTAGCTAGAGCTTGGC
GTAATCATGGTCATAGCTGTTTCCTGTGTGAAATTGTTATCCGCTCACAATTCCACACAACATACGAGCC
GGAAGCATAAAGTGTAAAGCCTGGGGTGCCTAATGAGTGAGCTAACTCACATTAATTGCGTTGCGCTCAC
TGCCCGCTTTCCAGTCGGGAAACCTGTCGTGCCAGCTGCATTAATGAATCGGCCAACGCGCGGGGAGAGG
CGGTTTGCGTATTGGGCGCTCTTCCGCTTCCTCGCTCACTGACTCGCTGCGCTCGGTCGTTCGGCTGCGG
CGAGCGGTATCAGCTCACTCAAAGGCGGTAATACGGTTATCCACAGAATCAGGGGATAACGCAGGAAAGA
ACATGTGAGCAAAAGGCCAGCAAAAGGCCAGGAACCGTAAAAAGGCCGCGTTGCTGGCGTTTTTCCATAG
GCTCCGCCCCCCTGACGAGCATCACAAAAATCGACGCTCAAGTCAGAGGTGGCGAAACCCGACAGGACTA
TAAAGATACCAGGCGTTTCCCCCTGGAAGCTCCCTCGTGCGCTCTCCTGTTCCGACCCTGCCGCTTACCG
GATACCTGTCCGCCTTTCTCCCTTCGGGAAGCGTGGCGCTTTCTCATAGCTCACGCTGTAGGTATCTCAG
TTCGGTGTAGGTCGTTCGCTCCAAGCTGGGCTGTGTGCACGAACCCCCCGTTCAGCCCGACCGCTGCGCC
TTATCCGGTAACTATCGTCTTGAGTCCAACCCGGTAAGACACGACTTATCGCCACTGGCAGCAGCCACTG
GTAACAGGATTAGCAGAGCGAGGTATGTAGGCGGTGCTACAGAGTTCTTGAAGTGGTGGCCTAACTACGG
CTACACTAGAAGAACAGTATTTGGTATCTGCGCTCTGCTGAAGCCAGTTACCTTCGGAAAAAGAGTTGGT
AGCTCTTGATCCGGCAAACAAACCACCGCTGGTAGCGGTGGTTTTTTTGTTTGCAAGCAGCAGATTACGC
GCAGAAAAAAAGGATCTCAAGAAGATCCTTTGATCTTTTCTACGGGGTCTGACGCTCAGTGGAACGAAAA
CTCACGTTAAGGGATTTTGGTCATGAGATTATCAAAAAGGATCTTCACCTAGATCCTTTTAAATTAAAAA
TGAAGTTTTAAATCAATCTAAAGTATATATGAGTAAACTTGGTCTGACAGTTACCAATGCTTAATCAGTG
AGGCACCTATCTCAGCGATCTGTCTATTTCGTTCATCCATAGTTGCCTGACTCCCCGTCGTGTAGATAAC
TACGATACGGGAGGGCTTACCATCTGGCCCCAGTGCTGCAATGATACCGCGAGACCCACGCTCACCGGCT
CCAGATTTATCAGCAATAAACCAGCCAGCCGGAAGGGCCGAGCGCAGAAGTGGTCCTGCAACTTTATCCG
CCTCCATCCAGTCTATTAATTGTTGCCGGGAAGCTAGAGTAAGTAGTTCGCCAGTTAATAGTTTGCGCAA
CGTTGTTGCCATTGCTACAGGCATCGTGGTGTCACGCTCGTCGTTTGGTATGGCTTCATTCAGCTCCGGT
TCCCAACGATCAAGGCGAGTTACATGATCCCCCATGTTGTGCAAAAAAGCGGTTAGCTCCTTCGGTCCTC
CGATCGTTGTCAGAAGTAAGTTGGCCGCAGTGTTATCACTCATGGTTATGGCAGCACTGCATAATTCTCT
TACTGTCATGCCATCCGTAAGATGCTTTTCTGTGACTGGTGAGTACTCAACCAAGTCATTCTGAGAATAG
TGTATGCGGCGACCGAGTTGCTCTTGCCCGGCGTCAATACGGGATAATACCGCGCCACATAGCAGAACTT
TAAAAGTGCTCATCATTGGAAAACGTTCTTCGGGGCGAAAACTCTCAAGGATCTTACCGCTGTTGAGATC
CAGTTCGATGTAACCCACTCGTGCACCCAACTGATCTTCAGCATCTTTTACTTTCACCAGCGTTTCTGGG
TGAGCAAAAACAGGAAGGCAAAATGCCGCAAAAAAGGGAATAAGGGCGACACGGAAATGTTGAATACTCA
TACTCTTCCTTTTTCAATATTATTGAAGCATTTATCAGGGTTATTGTCTCATGAGCGGATACATATTTGA
ATGTATTTAGAAAAATAAACAAATAGGGGTTCCGCGCACATTTCCCCGAAAAGTGCCACCTGACGTCGAC
GGATCGGGAGATCTCCCGATCCCCTATGGTGCACTCTCAGTACAATCTGCTCTGATGCCGCATAGTTAAG
CCAGTATCTGCTCCCTGCTTGTGTGTTGGAGGTCGCTGAGTAGTGCGCGAGCAAAATTTAAGCTACAACA
AGGCAAGGCTTGACCGACAATTGCATGAAGAATCTGCTTAGGGTTAGGCGTTTTGCGCTGCTTCGCGATG
TACGGGCCAGATATACGCGTTGACATTGATTATTGACTAGTTATTAATAGTAATCAATTACGGGGTCATT
AGTTCATAGCCCATATATGGAGTTCCGCGTTACATAACTTACGGTAAATGGCCCGCCTGGCTGACCGCCC
AACGACCCCCGCCCATTGACGTCAATAATGACGTATGTTCCCATAGTAACGCCAATAGGGACTTTCCATT
GACGTCAATGGGTGGAGTATTTACGGTAAACTGCCCACTTGGCAGTACATCAAGTGTATCATATGCCAAG
TACGCCCCCTATTGACGTCAATGACGGTAAATGGCCCGCCTGGCATTATGCCCAGTACATGACCTTATGG
GACTTTCCTACTTGGCAGTACATCTACGTATTAGTCATCGCTATTACCATGGTGATGCGGTTTTGGCAGT
ACATCAATGGGCGTGGATAGCGGTTTGACTCACGGGGATTTCCAAGTCTCCACCCCATTGACGTCAATGG
GAGTTTGTTTTGGCACCAAAATCAACGGGACTTTCCAAAATGTCGTAACAACTCCGCCCCATTGACGCAA
ATGGGCGGTAGGCGTGTACGGTGGGAGGTCTATATAAGCAGAGCTCGTTTAGTGAACCGTCAGATCGCCT
GGAGACGCCATCCACGCTGTTTTGACCTCCATAGAAGACACCGACTCTAGAGGATCCAGCCGCCACCATG
GCTTCCAAGGTGTACGACCCCGAGCAACGCAAACGCATGATCACTGGGCCTCAGTGGTGGGCTCGCTGCA
AGCAAATGAACGTGCTGGACTCCTTCATCAACTACTATGATTCCGAGAAGCACGCCGAGAACGCCGTGAT
TTTTCTGCATGGTAACGCTGCCTCCAGCTACCTGTGGAGGCACGTCGTGCCTCACATCGAGCCCGTGGCT
AGATGCATCATCCCTGATCTGATCGGAATGGGTAAGTCCGGCAAGAGCGGGAATGGCTCATATCGCCTCC
TGGATCACTACAAGTACCTCACCGCTTGGTTCGAGCTGCTGAACCTTCCAAAGAAAATCATCTTTGTGGG
CCACGACTGGGGGGCTTGTCTGGCCTTTCACTACTCCTACGAGCACCAAGACAAGATCAAGGCCATCGTC
CATGCTGAGAGTGTCGTGGACGTGATCGAGTCCTGGGACGAGTGGCCTGACATCGAGGAGGATATCGCCC
TGATCAAGAGCGAAGAGGGCGAGAAAATGGTGCTTGAGAATAACTTCTTCGTCGAGACCATGCTCCCAAG
CAAGATCATGCGGAAACTGGAGCCTGAGGAGTTCGCTGCCTACCTGGAGCCATTCAAGGAGAAGGGCGAG
GTTAGACGGCCTACCCTCTCCTGGCCTCGCGAGATCCCTCTCGTTAAGGGAGGCAAGCCCGACGTCGTCC
AGATTGTCCGCAACTACAACGCCTACCTTCGGGCCAGCGACGATCTGCCTAAGATGTTCATCGAGTCCGA
CCCTGGGTTCTTTTCCAACGCTATTGTCGAGGGAGCTAAGAAGTTCCCTAACACCGAGTTCGTGAAGGTG
AAGGGCCTCCACTTCAGCCAGGAGGACGCTCCAGATGAAATGGGTAAGTACATCAAGAGCTTCGTGGAGC
GCGTGCTGAAGAACGAGCAGAGTGGCGGCCGCTCGAGTGGCTCGGGCTCGACCTCGGGCTCGGGCACAAG
TTTGTACAAAAAAGCTGAACGAGAAACGTAAAATGATATAAATATCAATATATTAAATTAGATTTTGCAT
AAAAAACAGACTACATAATACTGTAAAACACAACATATCCAGTCACTATGGCGGCCGCATTAGGCACCCC
AGGCTTTACACTTTATGCTTCCGGCTCGTATAATGTGTGGATTTTGAGTTAGGATCCGTCGAGATTTTCA
GGAGCTAAGGAAGCTAAAATGGAGAAAAAAATCACTGGATATACCACCGTTGATATATCCCAATGGCATC
GTAAAGAACATTTTGAGGCATTTCAGTCAGTTGCTCAATGTACCTATAACCAGACCGTTCAGCTGGATAT
TACGGCCTTTTTAAAGACCGTAAAGAAAAATAAGCACAAGTTTTATCCGGCCTTTATTCACATTCTTGCC
CGCCTGATGAATGCTCATCCGGAATTCCGTATGGCAATGAAAGACGGTGAGCTGGTGATATGGGATAGTG
TTCACCCTTGTTACACCGTTTTCCATGAGCAAACTGAAACGTTTTCATCGCTCTGGAGTGAATACCACGA
CGATTTCCGGCAGTTTCTACACATATATTCGCAAGATGTGGCGTGTTACGGTGAAAACCTGGCCTATTTC
CCTAAAGGGTTTATTGAGAATATGTTTTTCGTCTCAGCCAATCCCTGGGTGAGTTTCACCAGTTTTGATT
TAAACGTGGCCAATATGGACAACTTCTTCGCCCCCGTTTTCACCATGGGCAAATATTATACGCAAGGCGA
CAAGGTGCTGATGCCGCTGGCGATTCAGGTTCATCATGCCGTTTGTGATGGCTTCCATGTCGGCAGAATG
CTTAATGAATTACAACAGTACTGCGATGAGTGGCAGGGCGGGGCGTAAAGATCTGGATCCGGCTTACTAA
AAGCCAGATAACAGTATGCGTATTTGCGCGCTGATTTTTGCGGTATAAGAATATATACTGATATGTATAC
CCGAAGTATGTCAAAAAGAGGTATGCTATGAAGCAGCGTATTACAGTGACAGTTGACAGCGACAGCTATC
AGTTGCTCAAGGCATATATGATGTCAATATCTCCGGTCTGGTAAGCACAACCATGCAGAATGAAGCCCGT
CGTCTGCGTGCCGAACGCTGGAAAGCGGAAAATCAGGAAGGGATGGCTGAGGTCGCCCGGTTTATTGAAA
TGAACGGCTCTTTTGCTGACGAGAACAGGGGCTGGTGAAATGCAGTTTAAGGTTTACACCTATAAAAGAG
AGAGCCGTTATCGTCTGTTTGTGGATGTACAGAGTGATATTATTGACACGCCCGGGCGACGGATGGTGAT
CCCCCTGGCCAGTGCACGTCTGCTGTCAGATAAAGTCTCCCGTGAACTTTACCCGGTGGTGCATATCGGG
GATGAAAGCTGGCGCATGATGACCACCGATATGGCCAGTGTGCCGGTCTCCGTTATCGGGGAAGAAGTGG
CTGATCTCAGCCACCGCGAAAATGACATCAAAAACGCCATTAACCTGATGTTCTGGGGAATATAAATGTC
AGGCTCCCTTATACACAGCCAGTCTGCAGGTCGACCATAGTGACTGGATATGTTGTGTTTTACAGTATTA
TGTAGTCTGTTTTTTATGCAAAATCTAATTTAATATATTGATATTTATATCATTTTACGTTTCTCGTTCA
GCTTTCTTGTACAAAGTGGTTGCTCTATAGTAACTCGAGTCTAGAGGGCCCGTTTAAACCCGCTGATCAG
CCTCGACTGTGCCTTCTAGTTGCCAGCCATCTGTTGTTTGCCCCTCCCCCGTGCCTTCCTTGACCCTGGA
AGGTGCCACTCCCACTGTCCTTTCCTAATAAAATGAGGAAATTGCATCGCATTGTCTGAGTAGGTGTCAT
TCTATTCTGGGGGGTGGGGTGGGGCAGGACAGCAAGGGGGAGGATTGGGAAGACAATAGCAGGCATGCTG
GGGATGCGGTGGGCTCTATGGCTTCTGAGGCGGAAAGAACCAGCTGGGGCTCTAGGGGGTATCCCC
[124 nt withheld, positions 7767-7890]
C
[91 nt withheld, positions 7892-7982]
A
[49 nt withheld, positions 7984-8032]
CCTTTGACGTTGGAGTCCACGTTCTTT
[37 nt withheld, positions 8060-8096]
ACCCTATCTCGGTCTATTCTTTTGATTTATAAGGGATTTTGCCGATTTCGGCCTATTGGTTAAAAAATGA
GCTGATTTAACAAAAATTTAACGCGAATTAATTCTGTGGAATGTGTGTCAGTTAGG
